>Addgene plasmid #52677 | pSIL-eGFP-shACTN2 | depositor full sequence | sequence record 81962 | pSIL-eGFP-shACTN2 sequence 4669 bps
CTAACCGTATTACCGCCATGCATTAGTTATTAATAGTAATCAATTACGGGGTCATTAGTTCATAGCCCAT
ATATGGAGTTCCGCGTTACATAACTTACGGTAAATGGCCCGCCTGGCTGACCGCCCAACGACCCCCGCCC
ATTGACGTCAATAATGACGTATGTTCCCATAGTAACGCCAATAGGGACTTTCCATTGACGTCAATGGGTG
GAGTATTTACGGTAAACTGCCCACTTGGCAGTACATCAAGTGTATCATATGCCAAGTACGCCCCCTATTG
ACGTCAATGACGGTAAATGGCCCGCCTGGCATTATGCCCAGTACATGACCTTATGGGACTTTCCTACTTG
GCAGTACATCTACGTATTAGTCATCGCTATTACCATGGTGATGCGGTTTTGGCAGTACATCAATGGGCGT
GGATAGCGGTTTGACTCACGGGGATTTCCAAGTCTCCACCCCATTGACGTCAATGGGAGTTTGTTTTGGC
ACCAAAATCAACGGGACTTTCCAAAATGTCGTAACAACTCCGCCCCATTGACGCAAATGGGCGGTAGGCG
TGTACGGTGGGAGGTCTATATAAGCAGAGCTGGTTTAGTGAACCGTCAGATCCGCTAGCGCTACCGGTCG
CCACCATGGTGAGCAAGGGCGAGGAGCTGTTCACCGGGGTGGTGCCCATCCTGGTCGAGCTGGACGGCGA
CGTAAACGGCCACAAGTTCAGCGTGTCCGGCGAGGGCGAGGGCGATGCCACCTACGGCAAGCTGACCCTG
AAGTTCATCTGCACCACCGGCAAGCTGCCCGTGCCCTGGCCCACCCTCGTGACCACCCTGACCTACGGCG
TGCAGTGCTTCAGCCGCTACCCCGACCACATGAAGCAGCACGACTTCTTCAAGTCCGCCATGCCCGAAGG
CTACGTCCAGGAGCGCACCATCTTCTTCAAGGACGACGGCAACTACAAGACCCGCGCCGAGGTGAAGTTC
GAGGGCGACACCCTGGTGAACCGCATCGAGCTGAAGGGCATCGACTTCAAGGAGGACGGCAACATCCTGG
GGCACAAGCTGGAGTACAACTACAACAGCCACAACGTCTATATCATGGCCGACAAGCAGAAGAACGGCAT
CAAGGTGAACTTCAAGATCCGCCACAACATCGAGGACGGCAGCGTGCAGCTCGCCGACCACTACCAGCAG
AACACCCCCATCGGCGACGGCCCCGTGCTGCTGCCCGACAACCACTACCTGAGCACCCAGTCCGCCCTGA
GCAAAGACCCCAACGAGAAGCGCGATCACATGGTCCTGCTGGAGTTCGTGACCGCCGCCGGGATCACTCT
CGGCATGGACGAGCTGTACAAGTACTAGGTACCCGCTCTAGAACTAGTGGATCCGACGCCGCCATCTCTA
GGCCCGCGCCGGCCCCCTCGCACAGACTTGTGGGAGAAGCTCGGCTACTCCCCTGCCCCGGTTAATTTGC
ATATAATATTTCCTAGTAACTATAGAGGCTTAATGTGCGATAAAAGACAGATAATCTGTTCTTTTTAATA
CTAGCTACATTTTACATGATAGGCTTGGATTTCTATAAGAGATACAAATACTAAATTATTATTTTAAAAA
ACAGCACAAAAGGAAACTCACCCTAACTGTAAAGTAATTGTGTGTTTTGAGACTATAAATATCCCTTGGA
GAAAAGCCTTGTTTGGGCCTGGCCTGATGGATCATGAGTTCAAGAGACTCATGATCCATCAGGCCATTTT
TTAATTCCTGCAGCCCGGGGGATCCACTAGTTCTAGAGCGGCCGCCACCGCGGTGGAGCTCCAGCTTTTG
TTCCCTTTAGTGAGGGTTAATTGCGCGCTTGGCGTAATCATGGTCATAGCTGTTTCCTGTGTGAAATTGT
TATCCGCTCACAATTCCACACAACATACGAGCCGGAAGCATAAAGTGTAAAGCCTGGGGTGCCTAATGAG
TGAGCTAACTCACATTAATTGCGTTGCGCTCACTGCCCGCTTTCCAGTCGGGAAACCTGTCGTGCCAGCT
GCATTAATGAATCGGCCAACGCGCGGGGAGAGGCGGTTTGCGTATTGGGCGCTCTTCCGCTTCCTCGCTC
ACTGACTCGCTGCGCTCGGTCGTTCGGCTGCGGCGAGCGGTATCAGCTCACTCAAAGGCGGTAATACGGT
TATCCACAGAATCAGGGGATAACGCAGGAAAGAACATGTGAGCAAAAGGCCAGCAAAAGGCCAGGAACCG
TAAAAAGGCCGCGTTGCTGGCGTTTTTCCATAGGCTCCGCCCCCCTGACGAGCATCACAAAAATCGACGC
TCAAGTCAGAGGTGGCGAAACCCGACAGGACTATAAAGATACCAGGCGTTTCCCCCTGGAAGCTCCCTCG
TGCGCTCTCCTGTTCCGACCCTGCCGCTTACCGGATACCTGTCCGCCTTTCTCCCTTCGGGAAGCGTGGC
GCTTTCTCATAGCTCACGCTGTAGGTATCTCAGTTCGGTGTAGGTCGTTCGCTCCAAGCTGGGCTGTGTG
CACGAACCCCCCGTTCAGCCCGACCGCTGCGCCTTATCCGGTAACTATCGTCTTGAGTCCAACCCGGTAA
GACACGACTTATCGCCACTGGCAGCAGCCACTGGTAACAGGATTAGCAGAGCGAGGTATGTAGGCGGTGC
TACAGAGTTCTTGAAGTGGTGGCCTAACTACGGCTACACTAGAAGGACAGTATTTGGTATCTGCGCTCTG
CTGAAGCCAGTTACCTTCGGAAAAAGAGTTGGTAGCTCTTGATCCGGCAAACAAACCACCGCTGGTAGCG
GTGGTTTTTTTGTTTGCAAGCAGCAGATTACGCGCAGAAAAAAAGGATCTCAAGAAGATCCTTTGATCTT
TTCTACGGGGTCTGACGCTCAGTGGAACGAAAACTCACGTTAAGGGATTTTGGTCATGAGATTATCAAAA
AGGATCTTCACCTAGATCCTTTTAAATTAAAAATGAAGTTTTAAATCAATCTAAAGTATATATGAGTAAA
CTTGGTCTGACAGTTACCAATGCTTAATCAGTGAGGCACCTATCTCAGCGATCTGTCTATTTCGTTCATC
CATAGTTGCCTGACTCCCCGTCGTGTAGATAACTACGATACGGGAGGGCTTACCATCTGGCCCCAGTGCT
GCAATGATACCGCGAGACCCACGCTCACCGGCTCCAGATTTATCAGCAATAAACCAGCCAGCCGGAAGGG
CCGAGCGCAGAAGTGGTCCTGCAACTTTATCCGCCTCCATCCAGTCTATTAATTGTTGCCGGGAAGCTAG
AGTAAGTAGTTCGCCAGTTAATAGTTTGCGCAACGTTGTTGCCATTGCTACAGGCATCGTGGTGTCACGC
TCGTCGTTTGGTATGGCTTCATTCAGCTCCGGTTCCCAACGATCAAGGCGAGTTACATGATCCCCCATGT
TGTGCAAAAAAGCGGTTAGCTCCTTCGGTCCTCCGATCGTTGTCAGAAGTAAGTTGGCCGCAGTGTTATC
ACTCATGGTTATGGCAGCACTGCATAATTCTCTTACTGTCATGCCATCCGTAAGATGCTTTTCTGTGACT
GGTGAGTACTCAACCAAGTCATTCTGAGAATAGTGTATGCGGCGACCGAGTTGCTCTTGCCCGGCGTCAA
TACGGGATAATACCGCGCCACATAGCAGAACTTTAAAAGTGCTCATCATTGGAAAACGTTCTTCGGGGCG
AAAACTCTCAAGGATCTTACCGCTGTTGAGATCCAGTTCGATGTAACCCACTCGTGCACCCAACTGATCT
TCAGCATCTTTTACTTTCACCAGCGTTTCTGGGTGAGCAAAAACAGGAAGGCAAAATGCCGCAAAAAAGG
GAATAAGGGCGACACGGAAATGTTGAATACTCATACTCTTCCTTTTTCAATATTATTGAAGCATTTATCA
GGGTTATTGTCTCATGAGCGGATACATATTTGAATGTATTTAGAAAAATAAACAAATAGGGGTTCCGCGC
ACATTTCCCCGAAAAGTGCCACCTAAATTGTAAGCGTTAATATTTTGTTAAAATTCGCGTTAAATTTTTG
TTAAATCAGCTCATTTTTTAACCAATAGGCCGAAATCGGCAAAATCCCTTATAAATCAAAAGAATAGACC
GAGATAGGGT
[37 nt withheld, positions 4141-4177]
AAAGAACGTGGACTCCAACGTCAAAGG
[49 nt withheld, positions 4205-4253]
T
[91 nt withheld, positions 4255-4345]
G
[124 nt withheld, positions 4347-4470]
CCCATTCGCCATTCAGGCTGCGCAACTGTTGGGAAGGGCGATCGGTGCGGGCCTCTTCGCTATTACGCCA
GCTGGCGAAAGGGGGATGTGCTGCAAGGCGATTAAGTTGGGTAACGCCAGGGTTTTCCCAGTCACGACGT
TGTAAAACGACGGCCAGTGAGCGCGCGTAATACGACTCACTATAGGGCGAATTGGGTAC
Features (pLannotate 1.2.2; 16 found; start..end, strand, type, name):
     84..387     +  enhancer       CMV enhancer: human cytomegalovirus immediate early enhancer
    388..591     +  promoter       CMV promoter: human cytomegalovirus (CMV) immediate early promoter
    636..1352    +  CDS            EGFP: EGFP is a basic (constitutively fluorescent) green fluorescent protein published in 1996, derived from Aequorea victoria. It is reported to be a rapidly-maturing weak dimer with moderate acid sensitivity.
   1380..1693    +  promoter       U6 promoter: RNA polymerase III promoter for mouse U6 snRNA (Das et al., 1988)
   1753..1811    -  misc_feature   MCS (fragment): pBluescript multiple cloning site
   1824..1842    -  promoter       T3 promoter: promoter for bacteriophage T3 RNA polymerase
   1887..1903    -  protein_bind   lac operator: The lac repressor binds to the lac operator to inhibit transcription in E. coli. This inhibition can be relieved by adding lactose or isopropyl-β-D-thiogalactopyranoside (IPTG). lac repressor encoded by lacI
   1911..1941    -  promoter       lac promoter: promoter for the E. coli lac operon
   1956..1977    -  protein_bind   CAP binding site: CAP binding activates transcription in the presence of cAMP. E. coli catabolite activator protein
   1990..2082    -  CDS            lacI (fragment): lac repressor; lacI; The lac repressor binds to the lac operator to inhibit transcription in E. coli. This inhibition can be relieved by adding lactose or isopropyl-β-D-thiogalactopyranoside (IPTG).
   2265..2853    -  rep_origin     ori: high-copy-number ColE1/pMB1/pBR322/pUC origin of replication
   3024..3884    -  CDS            AmpR: β-lactamase; bla; confers resistance to ampicillin, carbenicillin, and related antibiotics
   3885..3989    -  promoter       AmpR promoter: bla
   4042..4470    -  rep_origin     f1 ori (sequence partly withheld): f1 bacteriophage origin of replication; arrow indicates direction of (+) strand synthesis
   4475..4630    -  CDS            lacZα (fragment): LacZα fragment of β-galactosidase; lacZ fragment
   4638..4656    +  promoter       T7 promoter: promoter for bacteriophage T7 RNA polymerase
