[The description below was written by a language model from this plasmid's Addgene catalogue record and pLannotate feature annotations shown in this document.]
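Description:
pSIL-eGFP-shACTN2 is a 4,669 bp RNAi plasmid for knocking down rat α-actinin-2 (Actn2) in transfected mammalian cells, built on the pSIL-EGFP backbone, a pSilencer-derived vector carrying an added fluorescent marker cassette. It is maintained in E. coli through a high-copy ColE1/pUC-type origin and selected with ampicillin via the β-lactamase gene. An f1 phage origin, T7 and T3 promoters, lac promoter/operator elements and fragments of lacZα, lacI and a pBluescript-type polylinker are also present as remnants of the cloning backbone. The record lists no mammalian selection marker, which fits transient transfection use.

The plasmid has two independent expression units arranged in tandem. A CMV enhancer/promoter drives EGFP, which the depositor notes is a transfection marker rather than a fusion partner, so that cells that took up the plasmid can be identified by green fluorescence. Immediately downstream, a U6 RNA polymerase III promoter (annotated as the mouse U6 snRNA promoter) drives the short hairpin. The hairpin consists of a 19-nucleotide sense sequence targeting positions 224–242 from the start of the rat α-actinin-2 sequence, a 9-nucleotide loop spacer, and the inverted antisense sequence. A run of thymidines follows as the Pol III terminator. The hairpin itself is not annotated in the feature table but would lie in the gap between the U6 promoter and the polylinker fragment. The transcript folds into a stem-loop that is processed into siRNA. The associated publication concerns regulation of acid-sensing ion channel 1a by α-actinin, suggesting the construct was used to test how loss of this cytoskeletal protein affects that channel.
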