Addgene plasmid #52677: pSIL-eGFP-shACTN2
Purpose: shRNA against α-actinin-2 with eGFP transfection marker
Depositing lab: Johannes Hell. Depositing organization: University of Iowa. Publication: The cytoskeletal protein alpha-actinin regulates acid-sensing ion channel 1a through a C-terminal interaction. Schnizler MK, Schnizler K, Zha XM, Hall DD, Wemmie JA, Hell JW, Welsh MJ. J Biol Chem. 2009 Jan 30;284(5):2697-705. doi: 10.1074/jbc.M805110200. Epub 2008 Nov 21. PubMed 19028690.
Backbone
  Vector backbone: pSIL-EGFP
  Backbone manufacturer: Hell lab, Addgene plasmid #52675
  Vector type: RNAi
Growth in bacteria
  Bacterial resistance: Ampicillin, 100 μg/mL
  Growth temperature: 37°C
  Growth strain: DH5alpha
  Copy number: Unknown
Gene/Insert
  Gene/Insert name: ACTN2 (alt name: actinin, alpha 2)
  gRNA/shRNA sequence: tggcctgatggatcatgagttcaagagactcatgatccatcaggccatttttt
  Species: R. norvegicus (rat)
  Entrez Gene: Actn2
  Promoter: U6
  Tag / fusion protein: CMV-EGFP (N terminal on backbone)
  Cloning method: Unknown
  Sequencing primers: 5′ EGFP-C; 3′ M13R
Terms and licenses: Academic/Nonprofit Terms; Industry Terms: Not Available to Industry
Depositor comments: EGFP is a transfection marker, not a fusion. RNAi targeted at 224–242 from the start sequence of rat α-actinin-2 (the sense chain was 5’-tggcctgatggatcatgagttcaagagactcatgatccatcaggccatttttt-3’. The 19-nucleotide sense sequence and the inverted antisense sequence were connected by a 9-nucleotide spacer to allow stem-loop formation. At the 3’ end, a penta-thymidine motif provided a polymerase III termination site. siRNAs were cloned into pSilencer™ vector for expression of the respective sequences under the U6 promotor.
How to cite: pSIL-eGFP-shACTN2 was a gift from Johannes Hell (Addgene plasmid # 52677 ; http://n2t.net/addgene:52677 ; RRID:Addgene_52677)
