>Addgene plasmid #52677 | pSIL-eGFP-shACTN2 | addgene partial sequence | sequence record 92657 | M13-Rev 5'-CAGGAAACAGCTATGACC-3'
CCTCACTAAAGGGAACAAAAGCTGGAGCTCCACCGCGGTGGCGGCCGCTCTAGAACTAGTGGATCCCCCG
GGCTGCAGGAATTAAAAAATGGCCTGATGGATCATGAGTCTCTTGAACTCATGATCCATCAGGCCAGGCC
CAAACAAGGCTTTTCTCCAAGGGATATTTATAGTCTCAAAACACACAATTACTTTACAGTTAGGGTGAGT
TTCCTTTTGTGCTGTTTTTTAAAATAATAATTTAGTATTTGTATCTCTTATAGAAATCCAAGCCTATCAT
GTAAAATGTAGCTAGTATTAAAAAGAACAGATTATCTGTCTTTTATCGCACATTAAGCCTCTATAGTTAC
TAGGAAATATTATATGCAAATTAACCGGGGCAGGGGAGTAGCCGAGCTTCTCCCACAAGTCTGTGCGAGG
GGGCCGGCGCGGGCCTAGAGATGGCGGCGTCGGATCCACTAGTTCTAGAGCGGGTACCTAGTACTTGTAC
AGCTCGTCCATGCCGAGAGTGATCCCGGCGGCGGTCACGAACTCCAGCAGGACCATGTGATCGCGCTTCT
CGTTGGGGTCTTTGCTCAGGGCGGACTGGGTGCTCAGGTAGTGGTTGTCGGGCAGCAGCACGGGGCCGTC
GCCGATGGGGGTGTTCTGCTGGTAGTGGTCGGCGAGCTGCACGCTGCCGTCCTCGATGTTGTGGCGGATC
TTGAAGTTCACCTTGATGCCGTTCTTCTGCTTGTCGGCCATGATATAGACGTTGTGGCTGTTGTAGTTGT
ACTCCAGCTTGTGCCCCAGGATGTTGCCGTCCTCCTTGAAGTCGATGCCCTTCAGCTCGATGCGGTTCAC
CAGGGTGTCGCCCTCGAACTTCACCTCGGCGCGGGTCTTGTAGTTGCCGTCGTCCTTGAAGAAGATGGTG
CGCTCCTGGACGTAGCCTTCGGGCATGGCGGACTTGAAGAAGTCGTGCTGCTTCATGTGGTCGGGGTAGC
GGCTGAAGCACTGCACGCCGTAGGTCAGGT
