>Addgene plasmid #52677 | pSIL-eGFP-shACTN2 | addgene partial sequence | sequence record 92658 | EGFP-C 5'-CATGGTCCTGCTGGAGTTCGTG-3'
GGCATGGACGAGCTGTACAAGTACTAGGTACCCGCTCTAGAACTAGTGGATCCGACGCCGCCATCTCTAG
GCCCGCGCCGGCCCCCTCGCACAGACTTGTGGGAGAAGCTCGGCTACTCCCCTGCCCCGGTTAATTTGCA
TATAATATTTCCTAGTAACTATAGAGGCTTAATGTGCGATAAAAGACAGATAATCTGTTCTTTTTAATAC
TAGCTACATTTTACATGATAGGCTTGGATTTCTATAAGAGATACAAATACTAAATTATTATTTTAAAAAA
CAGCACAAAAGGAAACTCACCCTAACTGTAAAGTAATTGTGTGTTTTGAGACTATAAATATCCCTTGGAG
AAAAGCCTTGTTTGGG
